Addgene plasmid #27897: pUT1232-HQ858815
Depositing lab: John Gray & Erich Grotewold. Depositing organization: University of Toledo. Publication: GRASSIUS: a platform for comparative regulatory genomics across the grasses. Yilmaz A, Nishiyama MY Jr, Fuentes BG, Souza GM, Janies D, Gray J, Grotewold E. Plant Physiol. 2009 Jan;149(1):171-80. doi: 10.1104/pp.108.128579. Epub 2008 Nov 5. PubMed 18987217.
Backbone
  Vector backbone: pENTR/D
  Backbone manufacturer: Invitrogen
  Backbone size w/o insert (bp): 2580
  Vector type: Entry vector
Growth in bacteria
  Bacterial resistance: Kanamycin, 50 μg/mL
  Growth temperature: 37°C
  Growth strain: DH5alpha
  Growth instructions: E. coli Top10 (Invitrogen)
  Copy number: Low Copy
Gene/Insert
  Gene/Insert name: MYB transcription factor encoded by Os05g0140100 LOC_Os05g04820
  Species: Oryza sativa (rice)
  Insert size (bp): 1281
  GenBank ID: HQ858815
  Cloning method: Restriction Enzyme
  Sequencing primers: 5′ M13 For; 3′ M13 Rev
Terms and licenses: Academic/Nonprofit Terms; Industry Terms: Not Available to Industry
Depositor comments: This CDS was amplified using PCR from a full length cDNA template from the OSIIEa, OSIIEb, and OSJNEa thru OSJNEf full length cDNA libraries generated by the Guoliang Wang lab at Ohio State University. The PCR product omitted the stop codon. The PCR product was cloned into a Gateway pENTR/D entry vector. Further information on this gene may be obtained at www.grassius.org using the Genbank number. (The second half of the plasmid name is the Genbank Number for the sequence of the insert)
How to cite: pUT1232-HQ858815 was a gift from John Gray & Erich Grotewold (Addgene plasmid # 27897 ; http://n2t.net/addgene:27897 ; RRID:Addgene_27897)
