[The description below was written by a language model from this plasmid's Addgene catalogue record and pLannotate feature annotations shown in this document.]
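Description:
pUT1232-HQ858815 is a Gateway entry clone built on the Invitrogen pENTR/D backbone and carrying the coding sequence of a rice (Oryza sativa) MYB transcription factor, the product of locus Os05g0140100 / LOC_Os05g04820. It is propagated in E. coli under kanamycin selection, provided by an aph(3')-Ia (KanR) gene. It replicates from a ColE1/pUC-type origin; the feature table describes this origin as high-copy, whereas the catalogue entry lists the plasmid as low copy. The full depositor sequence is 3,861 nt, consistent with a 2,580 bp backbone plus a 1,281 bp insert.

The insert sits between attL1 and attL2 sites, so an LR Clonase reaction can transfer it directionally into any attR-containing destination vector. According to the depositor, the CDS was PCR-amplified from full-length rice cDNA library templates with the stop codon omitted, which allows C-terminal fusions to tags or reporters supplied by the destination vector. The automated annotation labels the 5′ portion of the insert as a fragment of Arabidopsis MYB13. This most likely reflects similarity in the conserved MYB DNA-binding domain rather than the insert's true origin, which is rice. As is typical of an entry vector, no promoter drives expression of the insert. The rrnB T1 and T2 terminators lie upstream of attL1 and insulate the cloning site from read-through transcription, and a T7 promoter lies just outside attL2, oriented toward the insert. The short lacI and lacZα fragments are backbone remnants. The clone belongs to a collection of grass transcription factor ORFs associated with a comparative regulatory genomics resource, and it serves as a source for making expression constructs for functional studies of this MYB protein.
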