Features (pLannotate 1.2.2; 10 found; start..end, strand, type, name):
      1..100     +  protein_bind   attL1: mutant version of attL; recombination site for the Gateway® LR reaction LR Clonase™
    121..642     +  CDS            MYB13 (fragment): MYB13_ARATH - Experimental evidence at protein level: Swiss-Prot protein existence level 1. Plays a regulatory role in meristem function. Functions as component of a regulatory network controlling the establishment and/or development of the shoot system by the regulation of apical meristem function (PubMed:9681014). May play a role in tolerance to boric acid (PubMed:16861809). From Arabidopsis thaliana (Mouse-ear cress).
   1418..1517    -  protein_bind   attL2: mutant version of attL; recombination site for the Gateway® LR reaction LR Clonase™
   1535..1553    -  promoter       T7 promoter: promoter for bacteriophage T7 RNA polymerase
   1687..2496    +  CDS            KanR: aminoglycoside phosphotransferase; aph(3')-Ia; confers resistance to kanamycin in bacteria or G418 (Geneticin®) in eukaryotes
   2643..3231    +  rep_origin     ori: high-copy-number ColE1/pMB1/pBR322/pUC origin of replication
   3414..3506    +  CDS            lacI (fragment): lac repressor; lacI; The lac repressor binds to the lac operator to inhibit transcription in E. coli. This inhibition can be relieved by adding lactose or isopropyl-β-D-thiogalactopyranoside (IPTG).
   3561..3588    -  terminator     rrnB T2 terminator: transcription terminator T2 from the E. coli rrnB gene
   3720..3763    +  terminator     rrnB T1 terminator: Escherichia coli rrnB; transcription terminator T1 from the E. coli rrnB gene
   3810..3846    -  CDS            lacZα (fragment): LacZα fragment of β-galactosidase; lacZ fragment
>Addgene plasmid #27897 | pUT1232-HQ858815 | depositor full sequence | sequence record 13171 | Author sequence
CAAATAATGATTTTATTTTGACTGATAGTGACCTGTTCGTTGCAACAAATTGATGAGCAATGCTTTTTTA
TAATGCCAACTTTGTACAAAAAAGCAGGCTCCGCGGCCGCCCCCTTCACCATGGGGAGGCATTCTTGCTG
CTACAAGCAGAAATTGAGGAAGGGGCTCTGGTCCCCTGAGGAGGATGAGAAGCTCATGAATCACATAACC
AAGCATGGCCATGGCTGCTGGAGTTCTGTTCCTAAACTTGCAGGGCTCCAAAGATGCGGCAAGAGCTGCA
GGCTGAGGTGGATAAACTATCTGAGGCCTGACCTCAAGAGAGGTGCATTCTCTCAGGAGGAAGAAGACCT
CATCATTGAGCTCCATGCTGTCCTTGGGAACAGGTGGTCTCAGATTGCAGCTCAGCTGCCTGGGAGGACT
GACAACGAGATCAAGAATCTCTGGAATTCTTGCATCAAGAAGAAGCTCCGGCAGAAAGGCATTGATCCCA
ACACCCACAAGCCCCTCACCGAGGCTGATCGCAGGGGAGCAGCACCCACAGTCAGCACCGAGAGGACCTC
AGGGTCCAGCGACGTCAACCCGTCAAGTGCTGGTGCTCTAGGGAACTTGAGCCACCTCCTCAGCGAGACA
GCACAATCATCAATGCTGCTGCCGGTGTATGATAAGAATCACCCTGAAACTGCAAGCTTGCCACGCCCTA
AGGTGCCACCAAAGGAGTTGTTTCTTGACCAGCTTACTGCCGGTCACGAGAGCCCATCAAGTTGCCGCTC
ATCAGGTCCAACCCTGTATTTTCCTTTCCAGCAACCATTAGGCTACAGTAATGAATGTGGCACTGGGGAT
GGTGCGAGTATGAATTCACTCTGGTTCAACCAGAATGATTTCAACTGCAGCACAATCTCCACCGTGATGC
CACCAGTTTCACCATCAGCCCTCTCAACATCAATGGGGCTGAATCTTCCCCCAGAAAATCCTCGTCACGG
AGGCACTGGCATTGGCAACACCCCGTTCTACTGGGATGGTTCCAATCCTAGCAGCAGCGGCAGTACTGGG
AGCAGCGGAAGCAACAGTATGGGATTCGAGCCACAGAGCACAACCTCAATTTTGGAGAACAGTGTATTCC
CATGGACAGATATCGGACAAGAGAAAGATACCAGAGTTCACTTAGTGGAGGAACTCAAGTGGCCTGATTT
GCTCCATGGAACCTTTGCTGAGGCGACGACAGCCATGCAGAACCAGAGCCAATCATTATACGATGATGTG
ATCAAGGCAGAGAGCCAATTCAACATGGAAGGGATATGTGCCTCTTGGTTCCAGAATCAGCAACCACAAC
AACAGCTGCAAGCAGCATCAGACATGTATGATAAAGACTTGCAAAGATTGCCCTTGTCTTTTGAACATAT
CAAGGGTGGGCGCGCCGACCCAGCTTTCTTGTACAAAGTTGGCATTATAAGAAAGCATTGCTTATCAATT
TGTTGCAACGAACAGGTCACTATCAGTCAAAATAAAATCATTATTTGCCATCCAGCTGATATCCCCTATA
GTGAGTCGTATTACATGGTCATAGCTGTTTCCTGGCAGCTCTGGCCCGTGTCTCAAAATCTCTGATGTTA
CATTGCACAAGATAAAAATATATCATCATGAACAATAAAACTGTCTGCTTACATAAACAGTAATACAAGG
GGTGTTATGAGCCATATTCAACGGGAAACGTCGAGGCCGCGATTAAATTCCAACATGGATGCTGATTTAT
ATGGGTATAAATGGGCTCGCGATAATGTCGGGCAATCAGGTGCGACAATCTATCGCTTGTATGGGAAGCC
CGATGCGCCAGAGTTGTTTCTGAAACATGGCAAAGGTAGCGTTGCCAATGATGTTACAGATGAGATGGTC
AGACTAAACTGGCTGACGGAATTTATGCCTCTTCCGACCATCAAGCATTTTATCCGTACTCCTGATGATG
CATGGTTACTCACCACTGCGATCCCCGGAAAAACAGCATTCCAGGTATTAGAAGAATATCCTGATTCAGG
TGAAAATATTGTTGATGCGCTGGCAGTGTTCCTGCGCCGGTTGCATTCGATTCCTGTTTGTAATTGTCCT
TTTAACAGCGATCGCGTATTTCGTCTCGCTCAGGCGCAATCACGAATGAATAACGGTTTGGTTGATGCGA
GTGATTTTGATGACGAGCGTAATGGCTGGCCTGTTGAACAAGTCTGGAAAGAAATGCATAAACTTTTGCC
ATTCTCACCGGATTCAGTCGTCACTCATGGTGATTTCTCACTTGATAACCTTATTTTTGACGAGGGGAAA
TTAATAGGTTGTATTGATGTTGGACGAGTCGGAATCGCAGACCGATACCAGGATCTTGCCATCCTATGGA
ACTGCCTCGGTGAGTTTTCTCCTTCATTACAGAAACGGCTTTTTCAAAAATATGGTATTGATAATCCTGA
TATGAATAAATTGCAGTTTCATTTGATGCTCGATGAGTTTTTCTAATCAGAATTGGTTAATTGGTTGTAA
CACTGGCAGAGCATTACGCTGACTTGACGGGACGGCGCAAGCTCATGACCAAAATCCCTTAACGTGAGTT
ACGCGTCGTTCCACTGAGCGTCAGACCCCGTAGAAAAGATCAAAGGATCTTCTTGAGATCCTTTTTTTCT
GCGCGTAATCTGCTGCTTGCAAACAAAAAAACCACCGCTACCAGCGGTGGTTTGTTTGCCGGATCAAGAG
CTACCAACTCTTTTTCCGAAGGTAACTGGCTTCAGCAGAGCGCAGATACCAAATACTGTCCTTCTAGTGT
AGCCGTAGTTAGGCCACCACTTCAAGAACTCTGTAGCACCGCCTACATACCTCGCTCTGCTAATCCTGTT
ACCAGTGGCTGCTGCCAGTGGCGATAAGTCGTGTCTTACCGGGTTGGACTCAAGACGATAGTTACCGGAT
AAGGCGCAGCGGTCGGGCTGAACGGGGGGTTCGTGCACACAGCCCAGCTTGGAGCGAACGACCTACACCG
AACTGAGATACCTACAGCGTGAGCATTGAGAAAGCGCCACGCTTCCCGAAGGGAGAAAGGCGGACAGGTA
TCCGGTAAGCGGCAGGGTCGGAACAGGAGAGCGCACGAGGGAGCTTCCAGGGGGAAACGCCTGGTATCTT
TATAGTCCTGTCGGGTTTCGCCACCTCTGACTTGAGCGTCGATTTTTGTGATGCTCGTCAGGGGGGCGGA
GCCTATGGAAAAACGCCAGCAACGCGGCCTTTTTACGGTTCCTGGCCTTTTGCTGGCCTTTTGCTCACAT
GTTCTTTCCTGCGTTATCCCCTGATTCTGTGGATAACCGTATTACCGCCTTTGAGTGAGCTGATACCGCT
CGCCGCAGCCGAACGACCGAGCGCAGCGAGTCAGTGAGCGAGGAAGCGGAAGAGCGCCCAATACGCAAAC
CGCCTCTCCCCGCGCGTTGGCCGATTCATTAATGCAGCTGGCACGACAGGTTTCCCGACTGGAAAGCGGG
CAGTGAGCGCAACGCAATTAATACGCGTACCGCTAGCCAGGAAGAGTTTGTAGAAACGCAAAAAGGCCAT
CCGTCAGGATGGCCTTCTGCTTAGTTTGATGCCTGGCAGTTTATGGCGGGCGTCCTGCCCGCCACCCTCC
GGGCCGTTGCTTCACAACGTTCAAATCCGCTCCCGGCGGATTTGTCCTACTCAGGAGAGCGTTCACCGAC
AAACAACAGATAAAACGAAAGGCCCAGTCTTCCGACTGAGCCTTTCGTTTTATTTGATGCCTGGCAGTTC
CCTACTCTCGCGTTAACGCTAGCATGGATGTTTTCCCAGTCACGACGTTGTAAAACGACGGCCAGTCTTA
AGCTCGGGCCC
