>Addgene plasmid #27897 | pUT1232-HQ858815 | addgene partial sequence | sequence record 34187 | 27897 with M13pUC-fwd
ATGATTTTATTTTGACTGATAGTGACCTGTTCGTTGCAACAAATTGATGAGCAATGCTTTTTTATAATGC
CAACTTTGTACAAAAAAGCAGGCTCCGCGGCCGCCCCCTTCACCATGGGGAGGCATTCTTGCTGCTACAA
GCAGAAATTGAGGAAGGGGCTCTGGTCCCCTGAGGAGGATGAGAAGCTCATGAATCACATAACCAAGCAT
GGCCATGGCTGCTGGAGTTCTGTTCCTAAACTTGCAGGGCTCCAAAGATGCGGCAAGAGCTGCAGGCTGA
GGTGGATAAACTATCTGAGGCCTGACCTCAAGAGAGGTGCATTCTCTCAGGAGGAAGAAGACCTCATCAT
TGAGCTCCATGCTGTCCTTGGGAACAGGTGGTCTCAGATTGCAGCTCAGCTGCCTGGGAGGACTGACAAC
GAGATCAAGAATCTCTGGAATTCTTGCATCAAGAAGAAGCTCCGGCAGAAAGGCATTGATCCCAACACCC
ACAAGCCCCTCACCGAGGCTGATCGCAGGGGAGCAGCACCCACAGTCAGCACCGAGAGGACCTCAGGGTC
CAGCGACGTCAACCCGTCAAGTGCTGGTGCTCTAGGGAACTTGAGCCACCTCCTCAGCGAGACAGCACAA
TCATCAATGCTGCTGCCGGTGTATGATAAGAATCACCCTGAAACTGCAAGCTTGCCACGCCCTAAGGTGC
CACCAAAGGAGTTGTTTCTTGACCAGCTTACTGCCGGTCACGAGAGCCCATCAAGTTGCCGCTCATCAGG
TCCAACCCTGTATTTTCCTTTCCAGCAACCATTAGGCTACAGTAATGAATGTGGCACTGGGGATGGTGCG
AGTATGAATTCACTCTGGTTCAACCAGAATGATTTCAACTGCAGCACAATCTCCA
